Addgene plasmid #56388: mVenus-MAP4-C-10
Purpose: Localization: Microtubules, Excitation: 515, Emission: 528
Depositing lab: Michael Davidson. Depositing organization: Florida State University, Tallahassee.
Backbone
  Vector backbone: mVenus-C1
  Backbone size w/o insert (bp): 4750
  Vector type: Mammalian Expression
  Selectable markers: Neomycin (select with G418)
Growth in bacteria
  Bacterial resistance: Kanamycin, 50 μg/mL
  Growth temperature: 37°C
  Growth strain: DH5alpha
  Copy number: High Copy
Gene/Insert
  Gene/Insert name: MAP4 (alt name: NM_008633.4)
  Species: M. musculus (mouse)
  Promoter: CMV
  Tag / fusion protein: mVenus (N terminal on backbone)
  Cloning method: Unknown
  Sequencing primers: 5′ CMV-F; 3′ SV40pA-R
Terms and licenses: Academic/Nonprofit Terms; Industry Terms
Depositor comments: . Excitation = 515; Emission = 528
How to cite: mVenus-MAP4-C-10 was a gift from Michael Davidson (Addgene plasmid # 56388 ; http://n2t.net/addgene:56388 ; RRID:Addgene_56388)
