[The description below was written by a language model from this plasmid's Addgene catalogue record and pLannotate feature annotations shown in this document.]
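Description:
mVenus-MAP4-C-10 is a mammalian expression plasmid built on the mVenus-C1 backbone, a C1-type fluorescent protein fusion vector. It encodes a yellow fluorescent marker for microtubules. The human cytomegalovirus immediate early enhancer and promoter drive a single open reading frame in which the monomeric, rapidly maturing yellow fluorescent protein mVenus sits at the N terminus. A short linker region joins it to mouse Map4, a non-neuronal microtubule-associated protein that promotes microtubule assembly. The feature table annotates the Map4 segment as a fragment of about 1.2 kb, so the insert appears to be a portion of the protein rather than the complete coding sequence. The record does not say which region or domains are included. An SV40 polyadenylation signal terminates the transcript. The small large T antigen fragment annotated just upstream of it is probably residual SV40 sequence from the backbone rather than a functional element.

The plasmid is propagated in bacteria from a high-copy ColE1/pUC-type origin and also carries an f1 phage origin for single-stranded DNA production. A single Tn5 aminoglycoside phosphotransferase gene (NeoR/KanR) provides selection in both hosts. A bacterial bla-type promoter expresses it for kanamycin resistance in E. coli. The SV40 enhancer and early promoter, with an HSV TK polyadenylation signal, express it for G418 selection of stably transfected mammalian cells. The short ble and bGH poly(A) fragments are likely backbone remnants or incidental matches.

The construct is intended for transfection into mammalian cells to label the microtubule cytoskeleton for fluorescence imaging. The recorded excitation and emission maxima are 515 nm and 528 nm.
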