Features (pLannotate 1.2.2; 15 found; start..end, strand, type, name):
      1..304     +  enhancer       CMV enhancer: human cytomegalovirus immediate early enhancer
    305..508     +  promoter       CMV promoter: human cytomegalovirus (CMV) immediate early promoter
    553..1269    +  CDS            mVenus: mVenus is a basic (constitutively fluorescent) yellow fluorescent protein published in 2006, derived from Aequorea victoria. It is reported to be a rapidly-maturing monomer with moderate acid sensitivity.
   1300..2508    +  CDS            Map4 (fragment): MAP4_MOUSE - Also known as Mtap4. Experimental evidence at protein level: Swiss-Prot protein existence level 1. Non-neuronal microtubule-associated protein. Promotes microtubule assembly. From Mus musculus (Mouse).
   2543..2627    +  CDS            large T antigen (fragment): large T antigen from SV40 (simian virus 40)
   2650..2771    +  polyA_signal   SV40 poly(A) signal: SV40 polyadenylation signal
   2805..3233    -  rep_origin     f1 ori (sequence partly withheld): f1 bacteriophage origin of replication; arrow indicates direction of (+) strand synthesis
   3260..3364    +  promoter       AmpR promoter: bla
   3366..3723    +  promoter       SV40 promoter: SV40 enhancer and early promoter
   3758..4552    +  CDS            NeoR/KanR: aminoglycoside phosphotransferase from Tn5; aph(3')-II (or nptII); confers resistance to neomycin, kanamycin, and G418 (Geneticin®)
   4573..4725    +  CDS            ble (fragment): BLE_KLEPN - Experimental evidence at protein level: Swiss-Prot protein existence level 1. Binding protein with a strong affinity to the bleomycin family of antibiotics. Binds to CL990; an antimitotic-antibiotic compound. From Klebsiella pneumoniae.
   4784..4831    +  polyA_signal   HSV TK poly(A) signal: herpes simplex virus thymidine kinase polyadenylation signal (Cole and Stacy, 1985)
   4922..4938    -  polyA_signal   bGH poly(A) signal (fragment): bovine growth hormone polyadenylation signal
   5160..5748    +  rep_origin     ori: high-copy-number ColE1/pMB1/pBR322/pUC origin of replication
   5863..5922    +  enhancer       CMV enhancer (fragment): human cytomegalovirus immediate early enhancer
>Addgene plasmid #56388 | mVenus-MAP4-C-10 | addgene full sequence | sequence record 226466 | Addgene NGS Result
CGTTACATAACTTACGGTAAATGGCCCGCCTGGCTGACCGCCCAACGACCCCCGCCCATTGACGTCAATA
ATGACGTATGTTCCCATAGTAACGCCAATAGGGACTTTCCATTGACGTCAATGGGTGGAGTATTTACGGT
AAACTGCCCACTTGGCAGTACATCAAGTGTATCATATGCCAAGTACGCCCCCTATTGACGTCAATGACGG
TAAATGGCCCGCCTGGCATTATGCCCAGTACATGACCTTATGGGACTTTCCTACTTGGCAGTACATCTAC
GTATTAGTCATCGCTATTACCATGGTGATGCGGTTTTGGCAGTACATCAATGGGCGTGGATAGCGGTTTG
ACTCACGGGGATTTCCAAGTCTCCACCCCATTGACGTCAATGGGAGTTTGTTTTGGCACCAAAATCAACG
GGACTTTCCAAAATGTCGTAACAACTCCGCCCCATTGACGCAAATGGGCGGTAGGCGTGTACGGTGGGAG
GTCTATATAAGCAGAGCTGGTTTAGTGAACCGTCAGATCCGCTAGCGCTACCGGTCGCCACCATGGTGAG
CAAGGGCGAGGAGCTGTTCACCGGGGTGGTGCCCATCCTGGTCGAGCTGGACGGCGACGTAAACGGCCAC
AAGTTCAGCGTGTCCGGCGAGGGCGAGGGCGATGCCACCTACGGCAAGCTGACCCTGAAGCTGATCTGCA
CCACCGGCAAGCTGCCCGTGCCCTGGCCCACCCTCGTGACCACCCTGGGCTACGGCCTGCAGTGCTTCGC
CCGCTACCCCGACCACATGAAGCAGCACGACTTCTTCAAGTCCGCCATGCCCGAAGGCTACGTCCAGGAG
CGCACCATCTTCTTCAAGGACGACGGCAACTACAAGACCCGCGCCGAGGTGAAGTTCGAGGGCGACACCC
TGGTGAACCGCATCGAGCTGAAGGGCATCGACTTCAAGGAGGACGGCAACATCCTGGGGCACAAGCTGGA
GTACAACTACAACAGCCACAACGTCTATATCACCGCCGACAAGCAGAAGAACGGCATCAAGGCCAACTTC
AAGATCCGCCACAACATCGAGGACGGCGGCGTGCAGCTCGCCGACCACTACCAGCAGAACACCCCCATCG
GCGACGGCCCCGTGCTGCTGCCCGACAACCACTACCTGAGCTACCAGTCCAAGCTGAGCAAAGACCCCAA
CGAGAAGCGCGATCACATGGTCCTGCTGGAGTTCGTGACCGCCGCCGGGATCACTCTCGGCATGGACGAG
CTGTACAAGTCCGGACTCAGATCTGGTGGCTCCGCAGGATCCCGGCAAGAAGAAGCAAAGGCTGCTGTAG
GTGTGACTGGAAATGACATCACTACCCCGCCAAACAAGGAGCCACCACCAAGCCCAGAAAAGAAAGCAAA
GCCTTTGGCCACCACTCAACCTGCAAAGACTTCAACATCGAAAGCCAAAACACAGCCCACTTCTCTCCCT
AAGCAACCAGCTCCCACCACCTCTGGTGGGTTGAATAAAAAACCCATGAGCCTCGCCTCAGGCTCAGTGC
CAGCTGCCCCACACAAACGCCCTGCTGCTGCCACTGCTACTGCCAGGCCTTCCACCCTACCTGCCAGAGA
CGTGAAGCCAAAGCCAATTACAGAAGCTAAGGTTGCCGAAAAGCGGACCTCTCCATCCAAGCCTTCATCT
GCCCCAGCCCTCAAACCTGGACCTAAAACCACCCCAACCGTTTCAAAAGCCACATCTCCCTCAACTCTTG
TTTCCACTGGACCAAGTAGTAGAAGTCCAGCTACAACTCTGCCTAAGAGGCCAACCAGCATCAAGACTGA
GGGGAAACCTGCTGATGTCAAAAGGATGACTGCTAAGTCTGCCTCAGCTGACTTGAGTCGCTCAAAGACC
ACCTCTGCCAGTTCTGTGAAGAGAAACACCACTCCCACTGGGGCAGCACCCCCAGCAGGGATGACTTCCA
CTCGAGTCAAGCCCATGTCTGCACCTAGCCGCTCTTCTGGGGCTCTTTCTGTGGACAAGAAGCCCACTTC
CACTAAGCCTAGCTCCTCTGCTCCCAGGGTGAGCCGCCTGGCCACAACTGTTTCTGCCCCTGACCTGAAG
AGTGTTCGCTCCAAGGTCGGCTCTACAGAAAACATCAAACACCAGCCTGGAGGAGGCCGGGCCAAGGTAG
AGAAAAAAACAGAGGCAGCTACCACAGCTGGGAAGCCTGAACCTAATGCAGTCACTAAAGCAGCCGGCTC
CATTGCGAGTGCACAGAAACCGCCTGCTGGGAAAGTCCAGATAGTATCCAAAAAAGTGAGCTACAGTCAT
ATTCAATCCAAGTGTGTTTCCAAGGACAATATTAAGCATGTCCCTGGATGTGGCAATGTTCAGATTCAGA
ACAAGAAAGTGGACATATCCAAGGTCTCCTCCAAGTGTGGGTCCAAAGCTAATATCAAGCACAAGCCTGG
TGGAGGAGATGTCAAGATTGAAAGTCAGAAGTTGAACTTCAAGGAGAAGGCCCAAGCCAAAGTGGGATAG
GGATCCACCGGATCTAGATAACTGATCATAATCAGCCATACCACATTTGTAGAGGTTTTACTTGCTTTAA
AAAACCTCCCACACCTCCCCCTGAACCTGAAACATAAAATGAATGCAATTGTTGTTGTTAACTTGTTTAT
TGCAGCTTATAATGGTTACAAATAAAGCAATAGCATCACAAATTTCACAAATAAAGCATTTTTTTCACTG
CATTCTAGTTGTGGTTTGTCCAAACTCATCAATGTATCTTAACGCGTAAATTGTAAGCGTTAATATTTTG
TTAAAATTCGCGTTAAATTTTTGTTAAATCAGCTCATTTTTTAACCAATAGGCCGAAATCGGCAAAATCC
CTTATAAATCAAAAGAATAGACCGAGATAGGGT
[37 nt withheld, positions 2904-2940]
AAAGAACGTGGACTCCAACGTCAAAGG
[49 nt withheld, positions 2968-3016]
T
[91 nt withheld, positions 3018-3108]
G
[124 nt withheld, positions 3110-3233]
CAGGTGGCACTTTTCGGGGAAATGTGCGCGGAACCCCTATTTGTTTATTTTTCTAAATACATTCAAATAT
GTATCCGCTCATGAGACAATAACCCTGATAAATGCTTCAATAATATTGAAAAAGGAAGAGTCCTGAGGCG
GAAAGAACCAGCTGTGGAATGTGTGTCAGTTAGGGTGTGGAAAGTCCCCAGGCTCCCCAGCAGGCAGAAG
TATGCAAAGCATGCATCTCAATTAGTCAGCAACCAGGTGTGGAAAGTCCCCAGGCTCCCCAGCAGGCAGA
AGTATGCAAAGCATGCATCTCAATTAGTCAGCAACCATAGTCCCGCCCCTAACTCCGCCCATCCCGCCCC
TAACTCCGCCCAGTTCCGCCCATTCTCCGCCCCATGGCTGACTAATTTTTTTTATTTATGCAGAGGCCGA
GGCCGCCTCGGCCTCTGAGCTATTCCAGAAGTAGTGAGGAGGCTTTTTTGGAGGCCTAGGCTTTTGCAAA
GATCGATCAAGAGACAGGATGAGGATCGTTTCGCATGATTGAACAAGATGGATTGCACGCAGGTTCTCCG
GCCGCTTGGGTGGAGAGGCTATTCGGCTATGACTGGGCACAACAGACAATCGGCTGCTCTGATGCCGCCG
TGTTCCGGCTGTCAGCGCAGGGGCGCCCGGTTCTTTTTGTCAAGACCGACCTGTCCGGTGCCCTGAATGA
ACTGCAAGACGAGGCAGCGCGGCTATCGTGGCTGGCCACGACGGGCGTTCCTTGCGCAGCTGTGCTCGAC
GTTGTCACTGAAGCGGGAAGGGACTGGCTGCTATTGGGCGAAGTGCCGGGGCAGGATCTCCTGTCATCTC
ACCTTGCTCCTGCCGAGAAAGTATCCATCATGGCTGATGCAATGCGGCGGCTGCATACGCTTGATCCGGC
TACCTGCCCATTCGACCACCAAGCGAAACATCGCATCGAGCGAGCACGTACTCGGATGGAAGCCGGTCTT
GTCGATCAGGATGATCTGGACGAAGAGCATCAGGGGCTCGCGCCAGCCGAACTGTTCGCCAGGCTCAAGG
CGAGCATGCCCGACGGCGAGGATCTCGTCGTGACCCATGGCGATGCCTGCTTGCCGAATATCATGGTGGA
AAATGGCCGCTTTTCTGGATTCATCGACTGTGGCCGGCTGGGTGTGGCGGACCGCTATCAGGACATAGCG
TTGGCTACCCGTGATATTGCTGAAGAGCTTGGCGGCGAATGGGCTGACCGCTTCCTCGTGCTTTACGGTA
TCGCCGCTCCCGATTCGCAGCGCATCGCCTTCTATCGCCTTCTTGACGAGTTCTTCTGAGCGGGACTCTG
GGGTTCGAAATGACCGACCAAGCGACGCCCAACCTGCCATCACGAGATTTCGATTCCACCGCCGCCTTCT
ATGAAAGGTTGGGCTTCGGAATCGTTTTCCGGGACGCCGGCTGGATGATCCTCCAGCGCGGGGATCTCAT
GCTGGAGTTCTTCGCCCACCCTAGGGGGAGGCTAACTGAAACACGGAAGGAGACAATACCGGAAGGAACC
CGCGCTATGACGGCAATAAAAAGACAGAATAAAACGCACGGTGTTGGGTCGTTTGTTCATAAACGCGGGG
TTCGGTCCCAGGGCTGGCACTCTGTCGATACCCCACCGAGACCCCATTGGGGCCAATACGCCCGCGTTTC
TTCCTTTTCCCCACCCCACCCCCCAAGTTCGGGTGAAGGCCCAGGGCTCGCAGCCAACGTCGGGGCGGCA
GGCCCTGCCATAGCCTCAGGTTACTCATATATACTTTAGATTGATTTAAAACTTCATTTTTAATTTAAAA
GGATCTAGGTGAAGATCCTTTTTGATAATCTCATGACCAAAATCCCTTAACGTGAGTTTTCGTTCCACTG
AGCGTCAGACCCCGTAGAAAAGATCAAAGGATCTTCTTGAGATCCTTTTTTTCTGCGCGTAATCTGCTGC
TTGCAAACAAAAAAACCACCGCTACCAGCGGTGGTTTGTTTGCCGGATCAAGAGCTACCAACTCTTTTTC
CGAAGGTAACTGGCTTCAGCAGAGCGCAGATACCAAATACTGTTCTTCTAGTGTAGCCGTAGTTAGGCCA
CCACTTCAAGAACTCTGTAGCACCGCCTACATACCTCGCTCTGCTAATCCTGTTACCAGTGGCTGCTGCC
AGTGGCGATAAGTCGTGTCTTACCGGGTTGGACTCAAGACGATAGTTACCGGATAAGGCGCAGCGGTCGG
GCTGAACGGGGGGTTCGTGCACACAGCCCAGCTTGGAGCGAACGACCTACACCGAACTGAGATACCTACA
GCGTGAGCTATGAGAAAGCGCCACGCTTCCCGAAGGGAGAAAGGCGGACAGGTATCCGGTAAGCGGCAGG
GTCGGAACAGGAGAGCGCACGAGGGAGCTTCCAGGGGGAAACGCCTGGTATCTTTATAGTCCTGTCGGGT
TTCGCCACCTCTGACTTGAGCGTCGATTTTTGTGATGCTCGTCAGGGGGGCGGAGCCTATGGAAAAACGC
CAGCAACGCGGCCTTTTTACGGTTCCTGGCCTTTTGCTGGCCTTTTGCTCACATGTTCTTTCCTGCGTTA
TCCCCTGATTCTGTGGATAACCGTATTACCGCCATGCATTAGTTATTAATAGTAATCAATTACGGGGTCA
TTAGTTCATAGCCCATATATGGAGTTCCG
