>Addgene plasmid #56388 | mVenus-MAP4-C-10 | depositor partial sequence | sequence record 87283 | insert sequence
ACGTCAGATCCGCTAGCGCTACCGGTCGCCACCATGGTGAGCAAGGGCGAGGAGCTGTTCACCGGGGTGG
TGCCCATCCTGGTCGAGCTGGACGGCGACGTAAACGGCCACAAGTTCAGCGTGTCCGGCGAGGGCGAGGG
CGATGCCACCTACGGCAAGCTGACCCTGAAGCTGATCTGCACCACCGGCAAGCTGCCCGTGCCCTGGCCC
ACCCTCGTGACCACCCTGGGCTACGGCCTGCAGTGCTTCGCCCGCTACCCCGACCACATGAAGCAGCACG
ACTTCTTCAAGTCCGCCATGCCCGAAGGCTACGTCCAGGAGCGCACCATCTTCTTCAAGGACGACGGCAA
CTACAAGACCCGCGCCGAGGTGAAGTTCGAGGGCGACACCCTGGTGAACCGCATCGAGCTGAAGGGCATC
GACTTCAAGGAGGACGGCAACATCCTGGGGCACAAGCTGGAGTACAACTACAACAGCCACAACGTCTATA
TCACCGCCGACAAGCAGAAGAACGGCATCAAGGCCAACTTCAAGATCCGCCACAACATCGAGGACGGCGG
CGTGCAGCTCGCCGACCACTACCAGCAGAACACCCCCATCGGCGACGGCCCCGTGCTGCTGCCCGACAAC
CACTACCTGAGCTACCAGTCCAAGCTGAGCAAAGACCCCAACGAGAAGCGCGATCACATGGTCCTGCTGG
AGTTCGTGACCGCCGCCGGGATCACTCTCGGCATGGACGAGCTGTACAAGTCCGGACTCAGATCTGGTGG
CTCCGCAGGATCCCGGCAAGAAGAAGCAAAGGCTGCTGTAGGTGTGACTGGAAATGACATCACTACCCCG
CCAAACAAGGAGCCACCACCAAGCCCAGAAAAGAAAGCAAAGCCTTTGGCCACCACTCAACCTGCAAAGA
CTTCAACATCGAAAGCCAAAACACAGCCCACTTCTCTCCCTAAGCAACCAGCTCCCACCACCTCTGGTGG
GTTGAATAAAAAACCCATGAGCCTCGCCTCAGGCTCAGTGCCAGCTGCCCCACACAAACGCCCTGCTGCT
GCCACTGCTACTGCCAGGCCTTCCACCCTACCTGCCAGAGACGTGAAGCCAAAGCCAATTACAGAAGCTA
AGGTTGCCGAAAAGCGGACCTCTCCATCCAAGCCTTCATCTGCCCCAGCCCTCAAACCTGGACCTAAAAC
CACCCCAACCGTTTCAAAAGCCACATCTCCCTCAACTCTTGTTTCCACTGGACCAAGTAGTAGAAGTCCA
GCTACAACTCTGCCTAAGAGGCCAACCAGCATCAAGACTGAGGGGAAACCTGCTGATGTCAAAAGGATGA
CTGCTAAGTCTGCCTCAGCTGACTTGAGTCGCTCAAAGACCACCTCTGCCAGTTCTGTGAAGAGAAACAC
CACTCCCACTGGGGCAGCACCCCCAGCAGGGATGACTTCCACTCGAGTCAAGCCCATGTCTGCACCTAGC
CGCTCTTCTGGGGCTCTTTCTGTGGACAAGAAGCCCACTTCCACTAAGCCTAGCTCCTCTGCTCCCAGGG
TGAGCCGCCTGGCCACAACTGTTTCTGCCCCTGACCTGAAGAGTGTTCGCTCCAAGGTCGGCTCTACAGA
AAACATCAAACACCAGCCTGGAGGAGGCCGGGCCAAGGTAGAGAAAAAAACAGAGGCAGCTACCACAGCT
GGGAAGCCTGAACCTAATGCAGTCACTAAAGCAGCCGGCTCCATTGCGAGTGCACAGAAACCGCCTGCTG
GGAAAGTCCAGATAGTATCCAAAAAAGTGAGCTACAGTCATATTCAATCCAAGTGTGTTTCCAAGGACAA
TATTAAGCATGTCCCTGGATGTGGCAATGTTCAGATTCAGAACAAGAAAGTGGACATATCCAAGGTCTCC
TCCAAGTGTGGGTCCAAAGCTAATATCAAGCACAAGCCTGGTGGAGGAGATGTCAAGATTGAAAGTCAGA
AGTTGAACTTCAAGGAGAAGGCCCAAGCCAAAGTGGGATAGGGATCCACCGGATCTAGATAACTGATCAT
AATCAGCCATACCACATT
